>Addgene plasmid #23909 | pDONR223-ABL2 | depositor partial sequence | sequence record 11224 | Author sequence
ATGGGGCAGCAGGTGGGCCGCGTCGGGGAAGCTCCGGGGCTCCAGCAGCCTCAGCCCCGCGGGATCCGGG
GCAGCAGTGCAGCCAGGCCCTCCGGCCGCAGGCGGGACCCGGCGGGGCGCACCACAGAGACCGGCTTCAA
TATCTTCACCCAGCATGATCACTTTGCCAGCTGTGTGGAGGATGGATTTGAGGGAGACAAGACTGGAGGC
AGTAGTCCAGAAGCTTTGCATCGTCCCTATGGTTGTGATGTTGAACCCCAGGCACTAAATGAGGCTATCA
GGTGGAGCTCCAAGGAGAACTTGCTCGGAGCCACTGAGAGTGACCCTAATCTCTTCGTTGCACTTTATGA
TTTTGTAGCAAGTGGTGATAACACACTCAGCATCACTAAAGGTGAAAAGCTACGAGTCCTTGGTTACAAC
CAGAATGGTGAGTGGAGTGAAGTTCGCTCTAAGAATGGGCAGGGCTGGGTGCCAAGCAACTACATCACCC
CAGTGAACAGCCTGGAAAAACACTCCTGGTACCATGGACCTGTGTCACGCAGTGCAGCTGAGTATCTGCT
CAGCAGTCTAATCAATGGCAGCTTCCTGGTGCGAGAAAGTGAGAGTAGCCCTGGGCAGCTGTCCATCTCG
CTCAGGTACGAGGGACGTGTGTATCACTACAGGATCAATACCACTGCAGATGGCAAGGTGTATGTGACTG
CTGAGAGCCGCTTCAGCACCTTGGCAGAGCTTGTACACCATCACTCCACAGTGGCTGATGGGCTGGTGAC
AACATTACACTACCCAGCACCCAAGTGTAATAAGCCTACAGTCTATGGTGTGTCCCCCATCCACGACAAA
TGGGAAATGGAGCGAACAGATATTACCATGAAGCACAAACTTGGGGGCGGTCAGTATGGAGAGGTTTACG
TTGGCGTCTGGAAGAAATACAGCCTTACAGTTGCTGTGAAAACATTGAAGGAAGATACCATGGAGGTAGA
AGAATTCCTGAAAGAAGCTGCAGTAATGAAGGAAATCAAGCATCCTAATCTGGTACAACTTTTAGGTGTG
TGTACTTTGGAGCCACCATTTTACATTGTGACTGAATACATGCCATACGGGAATTTGCTGGATTACCTCC
GAGAATGCAACCGAGAAGAGGTGACTGCAGTTGTGCTGCTCTACATGGCCACTCAGATTTCTTCTGCAAT
GGAGTACTTAGAGAAGAAGAATTTCATCCATAGAGATCTTGCAGCTCGTAACTGCCTAGTGGGAGAAAAC
CATGTGGTAAAAGTGGCTGACTTTGGCTTAAGTAGATTGATGACTGGAGACACTTATACTGCTCATGCTG
GAGCCAAATTTCCTATTAAGTGGACAGCACCAGAGAGTCTTGCCTACAATACCTTCTCAATTAAATCTGA
CGTCTGGGCTTTTGGGGTATTGTTGTGGGAAATTGCTACCTATGGAATGTCACCATATCCAGGTATTGAC
CTGTCTCAGGTCTATGACCTACTAGAAAAAGGATATCGAATGGAACAGCCTGAGGGATGCCCCCCTAAGG
TTTATGAACTTATGAGAGCATGCTGGAAGTGGAGCCCTGCCGATAGGCCCTCTTTTGCTGAAACACACCA
AGCTTTTGAAACCATGTTCCATGACTCCAGCATTTCTGAAGAGGTAGCTGAGGAGCTTGGGAGAGCCGCC
TCCTCGTCATCTGTTGTTCCATACCTGCCCCGGCTACCTATACTTCCTTCCAAGACTCGGACACTGAAGA
AACAGGTGGAGAACAAGGAGAACATTGAAGGGGCACAAGATGCCACAGAAAATTCTGCTTCCAGTTTAGC
ACCAGGGTTCATCAGAGGTGCACAGGCCTCTAGTGGATCCCCAGCACTGCCTCGAAAGCAAAGAGACAAG
TCACCCAGCAGCCTCTTGGAAGATGCCAAAGAGACATGCTTCACCAGGGATAGGAAGGGGGGCTTCTTCA
GCTCCTTCATGAAGAAGAGAAATGCTCCTACACCCCCCAAACGCAGCAGCTCCTTCCGAGAAATGGAGAA
TCAGCCCCATAAGAAATACGAACTCACGGGTAACTTCTCATCTGTTGCTTCTCTACAGCATGCTGATGGG
TTCTCTTTCACTCCTGCCCAGCAAGAGGCGAATCTGGTGCCACCCAAGTGCTATGGGGGGAGCTTTGCAC
AGAGGAACCTCTGTAATGACGACGGTGGTGGGGGTGGGGGCAGTGGCACTGCTGGGGGTGGGTGGTCTGG
CATCACAGGCTTCTTTACACCACGCTTAATCAAAAAGACACTGGGCTTACGAGCAGGTAAACCCACAGCC
AGTGATGACACTTCCAAGCCTTTTCCAAGGTCAAACTCTACATCTTCCATGTCCTCAGGGCTTCCAGAGC
AGGATAGGATGGCAATGACCCTTCCCAGGAACTGCCAGAGGTCCAAACTCCAGCTGGAAAGGACAGTGTC
CACCTCTTCTCAGCCAGAAGAGAATGTGGACAGGGCCAATGACATGCTTCCAAAAAAATCAGAGGAAAGT
GCTGCTCCAAGCAGGGAGAGACCAAAAGCCAAGTTATTGCCCAGAGGAGCCACAGCTCTTCCTCTCAGAA
CACCCTCTGGGGATCTAGCCATTACAGAGAAGGACCCTCCAGGGGTGGGAGTGGCTGGAGTGGCAGCTGC
CCCCAAGGGTAAAGAGAAGAATGGTGGGGCACGACTTGGGATGGCTGGAGTTCCAGAGGATGGAGAGCAG
CCGGGCTGGCCTTCTCCAGCCAAGGCTGCCCCCGTCCTCCCAACCACTCACAACCACAAAGTGCCAGTCC
TTATCTCACCCACTCTGAAACACACTCCAGCTGACGTGCAGCTCATTGGCACAGACTCTCAGGGGAATAA
ATTCAAGCTCTTATCTGAGCATCAGGTCACATCCTCTGGAGACAAGGACCGACCCCGACGGGTAAAACCA
AAGTGTGCCCCACCCCCACCACCAGTGATGAGACTACTGCAGCATCCGTCCATCTGCTCAGACCCTACAG
AAGAGCCAACTGCCCTAACTGCAGGACAGTCCACATCAGAAACACAGGAAGGAGGAAAGAAGGCAGCTCT
GGGCGCAGTGCCCATCAGTGGGAAAGCTGGGAGGCCAGTGATGCCTCCACCTCAAGTGCCTCTGCCCACA
TCTTCCATCTCGCCAGCCAAAATGGCCAATGGCACAGCAGGTACTAAAGTGGCTCTGAGAAAAACCAAAC
AGGCCGCTGAGAAAATCTCAGCAGACAAAATCAGCAAAGAGGCCCTGCTGGAATGTGCTGACCTACTGTC
CAGTGCACTCACGGAACCTGTGCCCAACAGCCAGCTGGTAGACACTGGACACCAGCTGCTTGACTACTGC
TCAGGCTATGTGGACTGCATCCCTCAAACTCGCAACAAATTTGCCTTCCGAGAGGCTGTGAGCAAACTGG
AACTCAGCCTGCAGGAGCTACAGGTTTCTTCAGCAGCTGCTGGTGTGCCCGGGACAAACCCTGTCCTTAA
TAACTTATTGTCATGTGTACAGGAAATCAGTGATGTGGTGCAGAGG
