>Addgene plasmid #23909 | pDONR223-ABL2 | addgene partial sequence | sequence record 29741 | 23909 with M13pUC-fwd
AATAATGATTTTATTTTGACTGATAGTGACCTGTTCGTTGCAACAAATTGATGAGCAATGCTTTTTTATA
ATGCCAACTTTGTACAAAAAAGTTGGCACCATGGTCCTTGGGACAGTTCTCCTTCCACCTAATAGTTATG
GCAGAGATCAGGACACTTCACTTTGCTGCCTGTGCACTGAGGCCTCAGAATCTGCTCTACCCGACTTAAC
AGAAGCTTTGCATCGTCCCTATGGTTGTGATGTTGAACCCCAGGCACTAAATGAGGCTATCAGGTGGAGC
TCCAAGGAGAACTTGCTCGGAGCCACTGAGAGTGACCCTAATCTCTTCGTTGCACTTTATGATTTTGTAG
CAAGTGGTGATAACACACTCAGCATCACTAAAGGTGAAAAGCTACGAGTCCTTGGTTACAACCAGAATGG
TGAGTGGAGTGAAGTTCGCTCTATGAATGGGCAGGGCTGGGTGCCAAGCAACTACATCACCCCAGTGAAC
AGCCTGGAAAAACACTCCTGGTACCATGGACCTGTGTCACGCAGTGCAGCTGAGTATCTGCTCAGCAGTC
TAATCAATGGCAGCTTCCTGGTGCGAGAAAGTGAGAGTAGCCCTGGGCAGCTGTCCATCTCGCTC
