[The description below was written by a language model from this plasmid's Addgene catalogue record.]
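Description:
pDONR223-ABL2 is a Gateway entry clone built in the Invitrogen pDONR223 donor backbone (about 5 kb without insert) and carrying the human ABL2 open reading frame, also known as ARG or Abelson-related gene, which encodes a non-receptor tyrosine kinase related to ABL1. The insert is roughly 3.5 kb and is recorded as bearing a K115M substitution; the record does not say whether this change was introduced deliberately or is a variant of the source clone, nor what effect it has. The plasmid is maintained at high copy in standard E. coli cloning strains under spectinomycin selection. No feature table is provided, so the origin of replication and the exact recombination sites are not listed. As a product of Gateway cloning into a donor vector, the ORF would be expected to be flanked by attL sites, with M13 forward and reverse primer sites on either side for sequence verification.

The ORF has no stop codon. This allows it to be moved by LR recombination into a destination vector that supplies a C-terminal epitope tag of choice and the terminating codon in frame. The donor backbone is not stated to contain any promoter for driving the insert in mammalian cells, and the depositors warn that the plasmid should not be transfected directly; it is a shuttle and archive form only. They point to a companion set of four lentiviral destination vectors (pLX301 to pLX304), obtained separately, for expressing such ORFs in mammalian cells. The clone belongs to a kit of ORFs, and the associated publication concerns resistance to RAF inhibition through MAP kinase pathway reactivation.
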