Addgene plasmid #23909: pDONR223-ABL2
Depositing lab: William Hahn & David Root. Depositing organization: Dana-Farber Cancer Institute. Publication: COT drives resistance to RAF inhibition through MAP kinase pathway reactivation. Johannessen CM, Boehm JS, Kim SY, Thomas SR, Wardwell L, Johnson LA, Emery CM, Stransky N, Cogdill AP, Barretina J, Caponigro G, Hieronymus H, Murray RR, Salehi-Ashtiani K, Hill DE, Vidal M, Zhao JJ, Yang X, Alkan O, Kim S, Harris JL, Wilson CJ, Myer VE, Finan PM, Root DE, Roberts TM, Golub T, Flaherty KT, Dummer R, Weber BL, Sellers WR, Schlegel R, Wargo JA, Hahn WC, Garraway LA. Nature. 2010 Dec 16;468(7326):968-72. doi: 10.1038/nature09627 PubMed 21107320.
Backbone
  Vector backbone: pDONR223
  Backbone manufacturer: Invitrogen
  Backbone size w/o insert (bp): 5005
  Vector type: Gateway Donor vector
Growth in bacteria
  Bacterial resistance: Spectinomycin, 50 μg/mL
  Growth temperature: 37°C
  Growth strain: DH5alpha
  Copy number: High Copy
Gene/Insert
  Gene/Insert name: ABL2 (alt name: v-abl Abelson murine leukemia viral oncogene homolog 2 (arg, Abelson-related gene))
  Species: H. sapiens (human)
  Insert size (bp): 3504
  Mutation: K115M
  Entrez Gene: ABL2 (a.k.a. ABLL, ARG)
  Cloning method: Gateway Cloning
  Sequencing primers: 5′ M13pUC-fwd; 3′ M13rev
Terms and licenses: Academic/Nonprofit Terms; Industry Terms: Not Available to Industry
Depositor comments: The ORF has no Stop codon. This design enables easy recombination into a destination vector to add an epitope tag of choice and Stop codon to the ORF. Do NOT use this plasmid directly for transfections. A set of 4 custom lentiviral vectors is available ( pLX301 (http://www.addgene.org/25895/) , pLX302 (http://www.addgene.org/25896/) , pLX303 (http://www.addgene.org/25897/) , pLX304 (http://www.addgene.org/25890/) ) to be used to express these ORFs in mammalian cells. These plasmids are not included in the kit and must be ordered separately.
How to cite: pDONR223-ABL2 was a gift from William Hahn & David Root (Addgene plasmid # 23909 ; http://n2t.net/addgene:23909 ; RRID:Addgene_23909)
